Addgene plasmid #100946: pXPA-fapO-RgTALsyn
Purpose: Expression of Tyrosine Ammonia Lyase from constitutive GAP promoter
Depositing lab: Mattheos Koffas. Depositing organization: Rensselaer Polytechnic Institute. Publication: Complete Biosynthesis of Anthocyanins Using E. coli Polycultures. Jones JA, Vernacchio VR, Collins SM, Shirke AN, Xiu Y, Englaender JA, Cress BF, McCutcheon CC, Linhardt RJ, Gross RA, Koffas MAG. MBio. 2017 Jun 6;8(3). pii: e00621-17. doi: 10.1128/mBio.00621-17. PubMed 28588129.
Backbone
  Vector backbone: pXPA
  Backbone manufacturer: Koffas Lab - RPI
  Backbone size w/o insert (bp): 5000
  Total vector size (bp): 6849
  Vector type: Bacterial Expression, Synthetic Biology
Growth in bacteria
  Bacterial resistance: Ampicillin, 100 μg/mL
  Growth temperature: 37°C
  Growth strain: DH5alpha
  Copy number: High Copy
Gene/Insert
  Gene/Insert name: RgTALsyn (alt names: Tyrosine Ammonia Lyase; PAL; Phenylalanine Ammonia Lyase)
  Species: Rhodotorula glutinis
  Insert size (bp): 2082
  Mutation: Silent mutation to remove internal NdeI site on TAL
  Promoter: GAP (Constitutive)
  Cloning method: Restriction Enzyme; 5′ cloning site NdeI (not destroyed); 3′ cloning site SpeI (not destroyed)
  Sequencing primers: 5′ GCGGCGCATATGGCGCCTCGCCCGACTTC; 3′ GCGGCGACTAGTTTATGCCAGCATCTTCAGCAGAACATTG
Terms and licenses: Academic/Nonprofit Terms; Industry Terms: Not Available to Industry
How to cite: pXPA-fapO-RgTALsyn was a gift from Mattheos Koffas (Addgene plasmid # 100946 ; http://n2t.net/addgene:100946 ; RRID:Addgene_100946)
