[The description below was written by a language model from this plasmid's Addgene catalogue record and pLannotate feature annotations shown in this document.]
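Description:
pXPA-fapO-RgTALsyn is a high-copy bacterial expression plasmid of about 6.85 kb, built on the pXPA backbone for synthetic biology and metabolic engineering in E. coli. It replicates from a ColE1/pMB1-type origin and is selected with ampicillin through a full-length β-lactamase gene and its promoter. The feature table also shows pBR322-derived bom and rop elements, an f1 phage origin, and leftover fragments of lacI, the tetracycline resistance gene and a CAP binding site. These fragments appear to be backbone remnants rather than functional parts.

The payload is RgTALsyn, a roughly 2.1 kb coding sequence for the Rhodotorula glutinis tyrosine ammonia lyase, also described as a phenylalanine ammonia lyase. It carries a silent mutation that removes an internal NdeI site, and it was cloned between NdeI and SpeI sites that both remain intact. The annotation matches it to the Rhodosporidium toruloides PAL, an enzyme that deaminates L-tyrosine to p-coumaric acid and L-phenylalanine to trans-cinnamic acid, the entry step into phenylpropanoid and flavonoid pathways. According to the catalogue, expression is driven by the constitutive GAP promoter. That promoter is not picked up in the automated annotation, though a T7 gene 10 ribosome binding site lies just upstream of the coding sequence. Downstream, a 5S rRNA segment and the rrnB T1 and T2 terminators end transcription. The "fapO" in the name suggests an operator element near the promoter, but the record neither annotates nor describes it.

The plasmid provides inducer-free TAL expression and is associated with work on complete anthocyanin biosynthesis using E. coli polycultures.
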