Features (pLannotate 1.2.2; 17 found; start..end, strand, type, name):
    435..499     -  CDS            TcR (fragment): tetracycline efflux protein; tet; confers resistance to tetracycline
    514..535     -  protein_bind   CAP binding site: CAP binding activates transcription in the presence of cAMP. E. coli catabolite activator protein
    548..1073    -  CDS            lacI (fragment): lac repressor; lacI; The lac repressor binds to the lac operator to inhibit transcription in E. coli. This inhibition can be relieved by adding lactose or isopropyl-β-D-thiogalactopyranoside (IPTG).
   1074..1177    -  CDS            TcR (fragment): tetracycline efflux protein; tet; confers resistance to tetracycline
   1329..1351    +  RBS            RBS: efficient ribosome binding site from bacteriophage T7 gene 10 (Olins and Rangwala, 1989)
   1401..3437    +  CDS            PAL (fragment): PALY_RHOTO - Experimental evidence at protein level: Swiss-Prot protein existence level 1. Catalyzes the non-oxidative deamination of L-phenylalanine and L-tyrosine to form trans-cinnamic acid and p-coumaric acid respectively with similar efficiencies. Facilitates the commitment step in phenylpropanoid pathways that produce lignins, coumarins and flavonoids. From Rhodosporidium toruloides (Yeast) (Rhodotorula gracilis).
   3571..3686    +  ncRNA          5S rRNA: Accession: RF00001 - 5S ribosomal RNA
   3690..3776    +  terminator     rrnB T1 terminator: Escherichia coli rrnB; transcription terminator T1 from the E. coli rrnB gene
   3868..3895    +  terminator     rrnB T2 terminator: transcription terminator T2 from the E. coli rrnB gene
   3939..3977    +  promoter       AmpR promoter (fragment): bla
   4012..4467    +  rep_origin     f1 ori (sequence partly withheld): f1 bacteriophage origin of replication; arrow indicates direction of (+) strand synthesis
   4582..5442    -  CDS            AmpR: β-lactamase; bla; confers resistance to ampicillin, carbenicillin, and related antibiotics
   5443..5535    -  promoter       AmpR promoter: bla
   5616..6204    +  rep_origin     ori: high-copy-number ColE1/pMB1/pBR322/pUC origin of replication
   6390..6529    -  misc_feature   bom: basis of mobility region from pBR322
   6631..6822    -  CDS            rop: Rop protein, which maintains plasmids at low copy number; rop
   6839..373     +  CDS            YPB1_ECOLX (across the origin): Protein predicted: Swiss-Prot protein existence level 4. From Escherichia coli.
>Addgene plasmid #100946 | pXPA-fapO-RgTALsyn | addgene full sequence | sequence record 193512 | Addgene NGS Result
TCTGTTCATGGGGGTAATGATACCGATGAAACGAGAGAGGATGCTCACGATACGGGTTACTGATGATGAA
CATGCCCGGTTACTGGAACGTTGTGAGGGTAAACAACTGGCGGTATGGATGCGGCGGGACCAGAGAAAAA
TCACTCAGGGTCAATGCCAGCGCTTCGTTAATACAGATGTAGGTGTTCCACAGGGTAGCCAGCAGCATCC
TGCGATGCAGATCCGGAACATAATGGTGCAGGGCGCTGACTTCCGCGTTTCCAGACTTTACGAAACACGG
AAACCGAAGACCATTCATGTTGTTGCTCAGGTCGCAGACGTTTTGCAGCAGCAGTCGCTTCACGTTCGCT
CGCGTATCGGTGATTCATTCTGCTAACCAGTAAGGCAACCCCGCCAGCCTAGCCGGGTCCTCAACGACAG
GAGCACGATCATGCTAGTCATGCCCCGCGCCCACCGGAAGGAGCTGACTGGGTTGAAGGCTCTCAAGGGC
ATCGGTCGAGATCCCGGTGCCTAATGAGTGAGCTAACTTACATTAATTGCGTTGCGCTCACTGCCCGCTT
TCCAGTCGGGAAACCTGTCGTGCCAGCTGCATTAATGAATCGGCCAACGCGCGGGGAGAGGCGGTTTGCG
TATTGGGCGCCAGGGTGGTTTTTCTTTTCACCAGTGAGACGGGCAACAGCTGATTGCCCTTCACCGCCTG
GCCCTGAGAGAGTTGCAGCAAGCGGTCCACGCTGGTTTGCCCCAGCAGGCGAAAATCCTGTTTGATGGTG
GTTAACGGCGGGATATAACATGAGCTGTCTTCGGTATCGTCGTATCCCACTACCGAGATGTCCGCACCAA
CGCGCAGCCCGGACTCGGTAATGGCGCGCATTGCGCCCAGCGCCATCTGATCGTTGGCAACCAGCATCGC
AGTGGGAACGATGCCCTCATTCAGCATTTGCATGGTTTGTTGAAAACCGGACATGGCACTCCAGTCGCCT
TCCCGTTCCGCTATCGGCTGAATTTGATTGCGAGTGAGATATTTATGCCAGCCAGCCAGACGCAGACGCG
CCGAGACAGAACTTAATGGGCCCCATCGGACGACGCTCTCCCTTATGCGACTCCTGCATTAGGAAGCAGC
CCAGTAGTAGGTTGCCTAGGCCGTTGAGCACCGCCGCCGCAAGGAATGGTGCATGCATGCGCGTAATGCT
TAGGCACAGGATTGATTTGTCGCAATGATTGACACGATTCCGCTTGACGCTGCGTAAGGTTTTTGTAATT
TTACAGGCAACCTTTTATTCATCTAGCACTATTAGTACCTAGTCTTAATTGTCCGGTCTAGAAATAATTT
TGTTTAACTTTAAGAAGGAGATATACATATGGCGCCTCGCCCGACTTCGCAAAGCCAGGCCCGCACTTGC
CCGACGACGCAGGTTACCCAAGTTGATATCGTTGAGAAAATGTTGGCGGCTCCTACTGATAGCACGCTGG
AGCTGGACGGTTATAGCCTGAATCTGGGTGATGTCGTGAGCGCTGCGCGTAAGGGTCGTCCTGTCCGTGT
CAAAGATAGCGATGAAATCCGCAGCAAAATCGACAAGAGCGTTGAATTCCTGCGCAGCCAACTGAGCATG
TCGGTTTACGGTGTGACGACCGGCTTTGGCGGCTCCGCGGACACGCGCACGGAGGACGCAATTAGCCTGC
AAAAGGCGTTGCTGGAACACCAGCTGTGTGGTGTGTTGCCGAGCAGCTTCGACAGCTTTCGCTTGGGTCG
TGGTCTGGAGAATAGCCTGCCGTTGGAAGTCGTTCGCGGTGCAATGACCATTCGTGTGAATTCGCTGACC
CGTGGCCATAGCGCTGTTCGTCTGGTTGTTCTGGAAGCACTGACGAACTTTCTGAACCACGGTATTACCC
CGATTGTTCCGCTGCGCGGTACGATCTCCGCGAGCGGCGATCTGTCTCCACTGTCGTACATTGCAGCGGC
GATTAGCGGTCACCCGGATAGCAAAGTTCACGTGGTCCATGAAGGCAAAGAGAAGATCCTGTACGCGCGC
GAAGCGATGGCGCTGTTTAACCTGGAGCCGGTGGTTTTGGGTCCGAAGGAGGGCCTGGGTCTGGTGAATG
GTACGGCAGTCTCCGCGAGCATGGCAACGCTGGCACTGCACGACGCGCACATGTTGAGCCTGTTGAGCCA
ATCGCTGACCGCGATGACCGTGGAGGCGATGGTCGGTCACGCGGGCAGCTTCCATCCATTCCTGCACGAT
GTTACGCGTCCGCACCCGACGCAAATCGAGGTCGCGGGTAACATTCGCAAACTGCTGGAGGGCTCGCGCT
TCGCGGTCCACCACGAGGAAGAGGTTAAGGTCAAGGATGATGAAGGCATTTTGCGTCAGGATCGTTATCC
GTTGCGCACGAGCCCGCAATGGTTGGGTCCGCTGGTGTCCGACCTGATTCACGCTCATGCCGTCTTGACG
ATCGAAGCGGGTCAAAGCACCACCGATAACCCACTGATCGATGTTGAGAATAAGACCAGCCATCACGGTG
GCAACTTTCAAGCGGCAGCGGTTGCCAACACGATGGAAAAGACCCGTCTGGGCTTGGCCCAAATCGGTAA
ACTGAATTTCACCCAGCTGACGGAGATGCTGAACGCGGGCATGAATCGTGGCTTGCCGAGCTGCCTGGCG
GCTGAAGACCCATCCCTGAGCTATCATTGCAAAGGTCTGGACATTGCGGCGGCTGCATATACGAGCGAAC
TGGGCCACCTGGCTAACCCGGTCACCACCCACGTCCAACCGGCTGAAATGGCAAACCAGGCGGTGAATAG
CTTGGCGTTGATTAGCGCACGTCGTACCACGGAATCTAACGACGTTCTGTCCCTGCTGCTGGCAACGCAC
CTGTACTGCGTGCTGCAGGCGATCGACCTGCGTGCGATTGAGTTCGAGTTCAAGAAACAGTTTGGTCCTG
CCATTGTTAGCCTGATCGACCAACACTTTGGTAGCGCGATGACGGGTAGCAATCTGCGTGATGAGCTGGT
TGAAAAGGTCAATAAGACTCTGGCCAAGCGTTTGGAGCAAACCAATAGCTACGATCTGGTTCCGCGCTGG
CACGACGCTTTTAGCTTCGCTGCAGGCACTGTTGTCGAGGTTCTGTCCAGCACGAGCCTGAGCTTGGCGG
CCGTGAACGCATGGAAGGTTGCGGCAGCCGAGAGCGCGATCTCCTTGACGCGCCAGGTCCGTGAAACGTT
TTGGTCCGCTGCAAGCACCTCCAGCCCGGCGTTGTCTTACTTGAGCCCGCGCACGCAGATCCTGTACGCA
TTTGTGCGTGAGGAACTGGGTGTCAAAGCCCGCCGTGGTGACGTCTTCTTGGGTAAACAAGAAGTTACCA
TCGGCAGCAACGTTAGCAAGATTTACGAAGCCATCAAGAGCGGCCGTATCAACAATGTTCTGCTGAAGAT
GCTGGCATAAACTAGTCGCAGCTTAATTAACCTAAACTGCTGCCACCGCTGAGCAATAACTGTTTTGGCG
GATGAGAGAAGATTTTCAGCCTGATACAGATTAAATCAGAACGCAGAAGCGGTCTGATAAAACAGAATTT
GCCTGGCGGCAGTAGCGCGGTGGTCCCACCTGACCCCATGCCGAACTCAGAAGTGAAACGCCGTAGCGCC
GATGGTAGTGTGGGGTCTCCCCATGCGAGAGTAGGGAACTGCCAGGCATCAAATAAAACGAAAGGCTCAG
TCGAAAGACTGGGCCTTTCGTTTTATCTGTTGTTTGTCGGTGAACGCTCTCCTGAGTAGGACAAATCCGC
CGGGAGCGGATTTGAACGTTGCGAAGCAACGGCCCGGAGGGTGGCGGGCAGGACGCCCGCCATAAACTGC
CAGGCATCAAATTAAGCAGAAGGCCATCCTGACGGATGGCCTTTTTGCGTTTCTACAAACTCTTTTGTTT
ATTTTTCTAGCTAGCGAAAAATACATTCAAATATGTATCCGCTCATGAGACAATAACGGAGGAGTCGACT
ATATCCGGATTGGCGAATGGG
[124 nt withheld, positions 4012-4135]
C
[91 nt withheld, positions 4137-4227]
A
[49 nt withheld, positions 4229-4277]
CCTTTGACGTTGGAGTCCACGTTCTTT
[37 nt withheld, positions 4305-4341]
ACCCTATCTCGGTCTATTCTTTTGATTTATAAGGGATTTTGCCGATTTCGGCCTATTGGTTAAAAAATGA
GCTGATTTAACAAAAATTTAACGCGAATTTTAACAAAATATTAACGTTTACAATTTCTGGCGGCACGATG
GCATGAGATTATCAAAAAGGATCTTCACCTAGATCCTTTTAAATTAAAAATGAAGTTTTAAATCAATCTA
AAGTATATATGAGTAAACTTGGTCTGACAGTTACCAATGCTTAATCAGTGAGGCACCTATCTCAGCGATC
TGTCTATTTCGTTCATCCATAGTTGCCTGACTCCCCGTCGTGTAGATAACTACGATACGGGAGGGCTTAC
CATCTGGCCCCAGTGCTGCAATGATACCGCGAGACCCACGCTCACCGGCTCCAGATTTATCAGCAATAAA
CCAGCCAGCCGGAAGGGCCGAGCGCAGAAGTGGTCCTGCAACTTTATCCGCCTCCATCCAGTCTATTAAT
TGTTGCCGGGAAGCTAGAGTAAGTAGTTCGCCAGTTAATAGTTTGCGCAACGTTGTTGCCATTGCTACAG
GCATCGTGGTGTCACGCTCGTCGTTTGGTATGGCTTCATTCAGCTCCGGTTCCCAACGATCAAGGCGAGT
TACATGATCCCCCATGTTGTGCAAAAAAGCGGTTAGCTCCTTCGGTCCTCCGATCGTTGTCAGAAGTAAG
TTGGCCGCAGTGTTATCACTCATGGTTATGGCAGCACTGCATAATTCTCTTACTGTCATGCCATCCGTAA
GATGCTTTTCTGTGACTGGTGAGTACTCAACCAAGTCATTCTGAGAATAGTGTATGCGGCGACCGAGTTG
CTCTTGCCCGGCGTCAATACGGGATAATACCGCGCCACATAGCAGAACTTTAAAAGTGCTCATCATTGGA
AAACGTTCTTCGGGGCGAAAACTCTCAAGGATCTTACCGCTGTTGAGATCCAGTTCGATGTAACCCACTC
GTGCACCCAACTGATCTTCAGCATCTTTTACTTTCACCAGCGTTTCTGGGTGAGCAAAAACAGGAAGGCA
AAATGCCGCAAAAAAGGGAATAAGGGCGACACGGAAATGTTGAATACTCATACTCTTCCTTTTTCAATCA
TGATTGAAGCATTTATCAGGGTTATTGTCTCATGAGCGGATACATATTTGAATGTATTTAGAAAAATAAA
CAAATAGGTCATGACCAAAATCCCTTAACGTGAGTTTTCGTTCCACTGAGCGTCAGACCCCGTAGAAAAG
ATCAAAGGATCTTCTTGAGATCCTTTTTTTCTGCGCGTAATCTGCTGCTTGCAAACAAAAAAACCACCGC
TACCAGCGGTGGTTTGTTTGCCGGATCAAGAGCTACCAACTCTTTTTCCGAAGGTAACTGGCTTCAGCAG
AGCGCAGATACCAAATACTGTCCTTCTAGTGTAGCCGTAGTTAGGCCACCACTTCAAGAACTCTGTAGCA
CCGCCTACATACCTCGCTCTGCTAATCCTGTTACCAGTGGCTGCTGCCAGTGGCGATAAGTCGTGTCTTA
CCGGGTTGGACTCAAGACGATAGTTACCGGATAAGGCGCAGCGGTCGGGCTGAACGGGGGGTTCGTGCAC
ACAGCCCAGCTTGGAGCGAACGACCTACACCGAACTGAGATACCTACAGCGTGAGCTATGAGAAAGCGCC
ACGCTTCCCGAAGGGAGAAAGGCGGACAGGTATCCGGTAAGCGGCAGGGTCGGAACAGGAGAGCGCACGA
GGGAGCTTCCAGGGGGAAACGCCTGGTATCTTTATAGTCCTGTCGGGTTTCGCCACCTCTGACTTGAGCG
TCGATTTTTGTGATGCTCGTCAGGGGGGCGGAGCCTATGGAAAAACGCCAGCAACGCGGCCTTTTTACGG
TTCCTGGCCTTTTGCTGGCCTTTTGCTCACATGTTCTTTCCTGCGTTATCCCCTGATTCTGTGGATAACC
GTATTACCGCCTTTGAGTGAGCTGATACCGCTCGCCGCAGCCGAACGACCGAGCGCAGCGAGTCAGTGAG
CGAGGAAGCGGAAGAGCGCCTGATGCGGTATTTTCTCCTTACACATCTGTGCGGTATTTCACACCGCAAT
GGTGCACTCTCAGTACAATCTGCTCTGATGCCGCATAGTTAAGCCAGTATACACTCCGCTATCGCTACGT
GACTGGGTCATGGCTGCGCCCCGACACCCGCCAACACCCGCTGACGCGCCCTGACGGGCTTGTCTGCTCC
CGGCATCCGCTTACAGACAAGCTGTGACCGTCTCCGGGAGCTGCATGTGTCAGAGGTTTTCACCGTCATC
ACCGAAACGCGCGAGGCAGCTGCGGTAAAGCTCATCAGCGTGGTCGTGAAGCGATTCACAGATGTCTGCC
TGTTCATCCGCGTCCAGCTCGTTGAGTTTCTCCAGAAGCGTTAATGTCTGGCTTCTGATAAAGCGGGCCA
TGTTAAGGGCGGTTTTTTCCTGTTTGGTCACTGATGCCTCCGTGTAAGGGGGATT
